Addgene plasmid #237238: Ec dnaN-pET(11a)
Purpose: over-express E. coli dnaN (Pol III beta sliding clamp subunit)
Depositing lab: Michael O'Donnell. Depositing organization: Rockefeller University.
Backbone
  Vector backbone: pET-11a
  Vector type: Bacterial Expression
Growth in bacteria
  Bacterial resistance: Ampicillin, 100 μg/mL
  Growth temperature: 37°C
  Growth strain: DH5alpha
  Copy number: Low Copy
Gene/Insert
  Gene/Insert name: dnaN (beta)
  Species: E. coli
  Entrez Gene: dnaN (a.k.a. b3701, ECK3693)
  Cloning method: Restriction Enzyme; 5′ cloning site Unknown (unknown if destroyed)
Terms and licenses: Academic/Nonprofit Terms; Industry Terms: Not Available to Industry
How to cite: Ec dnaN-pET(11a) was a gift from Michael O'Donnell (Addgene plasmid # 237238 ; http://n2t.net/addgene:237238 ; RRID:Addgene_237238)
