[The description below was written by a language model from this plasmid's Addgene catalogue record and pLannotate feature annotations shown in this document.]
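Description:
Ec dnaN-pET(11a) is a bacterial expression plasmid of about 6.7 kb, built on the pET-11a backbone, for over-producing the Escherichia coli dnaN gene product, the beta sliding clamp subunit of DNA polymerase III. It replicates from a pBR322-type ColE1/pMB1 origin accompanied by the rop gene and the bom mobility region. Rop holds the plasmid at a reduced copy number, consistent with the "low copy" entry in the record. Selection is by ampicillin through the bla β-lactamase gene and its own promoter. Several short tetracycline-resistance fragments and a tet promoter are annotated, but these are non-functional remnants of the pBR322 ancestry rather than a usable marker.

The dnaN coding sequence sits in a standard T7lac expression cassette. A bacteriophage T7 promoter is followed immediately by a lac operator, then the efficient T7 gene 10 ribosome binding site, the insert, and a T7 terminator downstream. A plasmid-borne lacI gene with its own promoter supplies lac repressor, which binds the operator to keep basal transcription low. Expression therefore requires a host that provides T7 RNA polymerase and is induced with IPTG or lactose. No affinity or epitope tag is annotated at the start of the open reading frame. A small fragment of T7 gene 10-derived sequence is detected between dnaN and the terminator, which looks like residual vector sequence, and the record does not indicate that it is fused to the protein. The cloning sites used are recorded as unknown. The beta clamp forms a ring around DNA and confers processivity on polymerases, so the purified protein would suit biochemical work on replication, although the record states only over-expression as the purpose.
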