Features (pLannotate 1.2.2; 19 found; start..end, strand, type, name):
    387..767     -  CDS            YPB1_ECOLX: Protein predicted: Swiss-Prot protein existence level 4. From Escherichia coli.
    784..975     +  CDS            rop: Rop protein, which maintains plasmids at low copy number; rop
   1077..1216    +  misc_feature   bom: basis of mobility region from pBR322
   1402..1990    -  rep_origin     ori: high-copy-number ColE1/pMB1/pBR322/pUC origin of replication
   2161..3021    -  CDS            AmpR: β-lactamase; bla; confers resistance to ampicillin, carbenicillin, and related antibiotics
   3022..3126    -  promoter       AmpR promoter: bla
   3239..3267    +  promoter       tet promoter: E. coli promoter for tetracycline efflux protein gene
   3315..3419    +  CDS            TcR (fragment): tetracycline efflux protein; tet; confers resistance to tetracycline
   3442..3489    -  terminator     T7 terminator: transcription terminator for bacteriophage T7 RNA polymerase
   3497..3546    -  CDS            SET1 (fragment): solubility-enhancement tag derived from T7 phage gene 10B
   3557..4654    -  CDS            dnaN: DPO3B_ECOLI - Experimental evidence at protein level: Swiss-Prot protein existence level 1. Confers DNA tethering and processivity to DNA polymerases and other proteins. Acts as a clamp, forming a ring around DNA (a reaction catalyzed by the clamp-loading complex) which diffuses in an ATP- independent manner freely and bidirectionally along dsDNA (PubMed:2040637). DNA bound in the ring is bent 22 degrees, in solution primed DNA is bound more tightly than dsDNA, suggesting the clamp binds both ss- and dsDNA (PubMed:18191219). In a complex of DNA with this protein, alpha, epsilon and tau subunit
   4662..4684    -  RBS            RBS: efficient ribosome binding site from bacteriophage T7 gene 10 (Olins and Rangwala, 1989)
   4699..4723    -  protein_bind   lac operator: The lac repressor binds to the lac operator to inhibit transcription in E. coli. This inhibition can be relieved by adding lactose or isopropyl-β-D-thiogalactopyranoside (IPTG). lac repressor encoded by lacI
   4724..4742    -  promoter       T7 promoter: promoter for bacteriophage T7 RNA polymerase
   4764..5043    +  CDS            TcR (fragment): tetracycline efflux protein; tet; confers resistance to tetracycline
   5051..5128    +  promoter       lacI promoter: lacI
   5129..6211    +  CDS            lacI: lac repressor; lacI; The lac repressor binds to the lac operator to inhibit transcription in E. coli. This inhibition can be relieved by adding lactose or isopropyl-β-D-thiogalactopyranoside (IPTG).
   6224..6245    +  protein_bind   CAP binding site: CAP binding activates transcription in the presence of cAMP. E. coli catabolite activator protein
   6260..145     +  CDS            TcR (fragment) (across the origin): tetracycline efflux protein; tet; confers resistance to tetracycline
>Addgene plasmid #237238 | Ec dnaN-pET(11a) | addgene full sequence | sequence record 469258 | Addgene NGS Result
CATTGGACCGCTGATCGTCACGGCGATTTATGCCGCCTCGGCGAGCACATGGAACGGGTTGGCATGGATT
GTAGGCGCCGCCCTATACCTTGTCTGCCTCCCCGCGTTGCGTCGCGGTGCATGGAGCCGGGCCACCTCGA
CCTGAATGGAAGCCGGCGGCACCTCGCTAACGGATTCACCACTCCAAGAATTGGAGCCAATCAATTCTTG
CGGAGAACTGTGAATGCGCAAACCAACCCTTGGCAGAACATATCCATCGCGTCCGCCATCTCCAGCAGCC
GCACGCGGCGCATCTCGGGCAGCGTTGGGTCCTGGCCACGGGTGCGCATGATCGTGCTCCTGTCGTTGAG
GACCCGGCTAGGCTGGCGGGGTTGCCTTACTGGTTAGCAGAATGAATCACCGATACGCGAGCGAACGTGA
AGCGACTGCTGCTGCAAAACGTCTGCGACCTGAGCAACAACATGAATGGTCTTCGGTTTCCGTGTTTCGT
AAAGTCTGGAAACGCGGAAGTCAGCGCCCTGCACCATTATGTTCCGGATCTGCATCGCAGGATGCTGCTG
GCTACCCTGTGGAACACCTACATCTGTATTAACGAAGCGCTGGCATTGACCCTGAGTGATTTTTCTCTGG
TCCCGCCGCATCCATACCGCCAGTTGTTTACCCTCACAACGTTCCAGTAACCGGGCATGTTCATCATCAG
TAACCCGTATCGTGAGCATCCTCTCTCGTTTCATCGGTATCATTACCCCCATGAACAGAAATCCCCCTTA
CACGGAGGCATCAGTGACCAAACAGGAAAAAACCGCCCTTAACATGGCCCGCTTTATCAGAAGCCAGACA
TTAACGCTTCTGGAGAAACTCAACGAGCTGGACGCGGATGAACAGGCAGACATCTGTGAATCGCTTCACG
ACCACGCTGATGAGCTTTACCGCAGCTGCCTCGCGCGTTTCGGTGATGACGGTGAAAACCTCTGACACAT
GCAGCTCCCGGAGACGGTCACAGCTTGTCTGTAAGCGGATGCCGGGAGCAGACAAGCCCGTCAGGGCGCG
TCAGCGGGTGTTGGCGGGTGTCGGGGCGCAGCCATGACCCAGTCACGTAGCGATAGCGGAGTGTATACTG
GCTTAACTATGCGGCATCAGAGCAGATTGTACTGAGAGTGCACCATTGCGGTGTGAAATACCGCACAGAT
GCGTAAGGAGAAAATACCGCATCAGGCGCTCTTCCGCTTCCTCGCTCACTGACTCGCTGCGCTCGGTCGT
TCGGCTGCGGCGAGCGGTATCAGCTCACTCAAAGGCGGTAATACGGTTATCCACAGAATCAGGGGATAAC
GCAGGAAAGAACATGTGAGCAAAAGGCCAGCAAAAGGCCAGGAACCGTAAAAAGGCCGCGTTGCTGGCGT
TTTTCCATAGGCTCCGCCCCCCTGACGAGCATCACAAAAATCGACGCTCAAGTCAGAGGTGGCGAAACCC
GACAGGACTATAAAGATACCAGGCGTTTCCCCCTGGAAGCTCCCTCGTGCGCTCTCCTGTTCCGACCCTG
CCGCTTACCGGATACCTGTCCGCCTTTCTCCCTTCGGGAAGCGTGGCGCTTTCTCATAGCTCACGCTGTA
GGTATCTCAGTTCGGTGTAGGTCGTTCGCTCCAAGCTGGGCTGTGTGCACGAACCCCCCGTTCAGCCCGA
CCGCTGCGCCTTATCCGGTAACTATCGTCTTGAGTCCAACCCGGTAAGACACGACTTATCGCCACTGGCA
GCAGCCACTGGTAACAGGATTAGCAGAGCGAGGTATGTAGGCGGTGCTACAGAGTTCTTGAAGTGGTGGC
CTAACTACGGCTACACTAGAAGGACAGTATTTGGTATCTGCGCTCTGCTGAAGCCAGTTACCTTCGGAAA
AAGAGTTGGTAGCTCTTGATCCGGCAAACAAACCACCGCTGGTAGCGGTGGTTTTTTTGTTTGCAAGCAG
CAGATTACGCGCAGAAAAAAAGGATCTCAAGAAGATCCTTTGATCTTTTCTACGGGGTCTGACGCTCAGT
GGAACGAAAACTCACGTTAAGGGATTTTGGTCATGAGATTATCAAAAAGGATCTTCACCTAGATCCTTTT
AAATTAAAAATGAAGTTTTAAATCAATCTAAAGTATATATGAGTAAACTTGGTCTGACAGTTACCAATGC
TTAATCAGTGAGGCACCTATCTCAGCGATCTGTCTATTTCGTTCATCCATAGTTGCCTGACTCCCCGTCG
TGTAGATAACTACGATACGGGAGGGCTTACCATCTGGCCCCAGTGCTGCAATGATACCGCGAGACCCACG
CTCACCGGCTCCAGATTTATCAGCAATAAACCAGCCAGCCGGAAGGGCCGAGCGCAGAAGTGGTCCTGCA
ACTTTATCCGCCTCCATCCAGTCTATTAATTGTTGCCGGGAAGCTAGAGTAAGTAGTTCGCCAGTTAATA
GTTTGCGCAACGTTGTTGCCATTGCTGCAGGCATCGTGGTGTCACGCTCGTCGTTTGGTATGGCTTCATT
CAGCTCCGGTTCCCAACGATCAAGGCGAGTTACATGATCCCCCATGTTGTGCAAAAAAGCGGTTAGCTCC
TTCGGTCCTCCGATCGTTGTCAGAAGTAAGTTGGCCGCAGTGTTATCACTCATGGTTATGGCAGCACTGC
ATAATTCTCTTACTGTCATGCCATCCGTAAGATGCTTTTCTGTGACTGGTGAGTACTCAACCAAGTCATT
CTGAGAATAGTGTATGCGGCGACCGAGTTGCTCTTGCCCGGCGTCAACACGGGATAATACCGCGCCACAT
AGCAGAACTTTAAAAGTGCTCATCATTGGAAAACGTTCTTCGGGGCGAAAACTCTCAAGGATCTTACCGC
TGTTGAGATCCAGTTCGATGTAACCCACTCGTGCACCCAACTGATCTTCAGCATCTTTTACTTTCACCAG
CGTTTCTGGGTGAGCAAAAACAGGAAGGCAAAATGCCGCAAAAAAGGGAATAAGGGCGACACGGAAATGT
TGAATACTCATACTCTTCCTTTTTCAATATTATTGAAGCATTTATCAGGGTTATTGTCTCATGAGCGGAT
ACATATTTGAATGTATTTAGAAAAATAAACAAATAGGGGTTCCGCGCACATTTCCCCGAAAAGTGCCACC
TGACGTCTAAGAAACCATTATTATCATGACATTAACCTATAAAAATAGGCGTATCACGAGGCCCTTTCGT
CTTCAAGAATTCTCATGTTTGACAGCTTATCATCGATAAGCTTTAATGCGGTAGTTTATCACAGTTAAAT
TGCTAACGCAGTCAGGCACCGTGTATGAAATCTAACAATGCGCTCATCGTCATCCTCGGCACCGTCACCC
TGGATGCTGTAGGCATAGGCTTGGTTATGCCGGTACTGCCGGGCCTCTTGCGGGATATCCGGATATAGTT
CCTCCTTTCAGCAAAAAACCCCTCAAGACCCGTTTAGAGGCCCCAAGGGGTTATGCTAGTTATTGCTCAG
CGGTGGCAGCAGCCAACTCAGCTTCCTTTCGGGCTTTGTTAGCAGCCGGATCCTTACAGTCTCATTGGCA
TGACAACATAAGCCGCGCTCTGGCTGGCCGCATCTTCAATCTGCACGCTGGAAACCGAATCGGTCAGCAT
CATGCGGACGTTTTCGCATTTCAGCGCGTTCAGAACATCCAGCACATAACTGACGTTGAAGCCGATTTCC
ATCTCCGCACCGCTATAGGTAACGTCGAGGATCTCTTCCGCTTCTTCCTGTTCCGGGTTGTTGGCGGTGA
TTTTCAGCTGGTTTTCGCTGACATAAAGACGTACGCCGCGGAATTTCTCGTTAGAGAGAATCGCCGCGCG
AGCAAACGCCTGCTTGAGCAGATCGCAGCCAGCTTCCAGATGTTTGTCCGGGTTCTTCGGCAGAACGCGG
CGATAATCCGGGAAGCGACCATCCACCAGTTTGGAGGTGAAGATAAAGTCGCCAACGTGGGCGCGAATGT
TGTTGCTGCCAATCTGTACGCGCAGCGGATTGTCGCCGCCGTCGAGCATACGCATCAGTTCAATCACGCC
TTTACGCGGTACGATCACCGAATGGCTTGGCAAAGATTGACCAATTGGCATTGAACAGACCGCCAGACGG
TGGCCGTCGGTTGCCACGGTGCGCAGTTCTTCACCTTCGGTTTCAAACAGCATACCATTTAAGTAATAGC
GAACGTCCTGATGCGCCATAGAAAACTGGGTCGCTTCAATCAGACGCTTCATCGTTGCCTGCGGCAGGGT
AAATTCGACTTCACTCTGCCAGTCATCGAGGTTCGGGAAATCCGCCGCTGGCAGGGTAGACAGCGAAAAA
CGGCTACGCCCGGAGCGTACCAGCATCCGTTCACCTTCCAGCTGCACGGCAATTTCCGCGCCTTCAGGCA
GACCACGGCAGATATCAAAGAATTTGCGCGCCGGAACGGTCGTCGCTCCTGGCTCGTGTGGCTGAACCAG
CGCAACACGTGCCACCATTTCCATCTCGAGATCAGTACCGGTCAGCGACAACGTACCGTCAGCAACCTGT
AACAGCAGATTACCGAGAATCGGTAGCGTAGGACGACCACCTAACGGACCGCTCACCTGTTGTAGCGGTT
TTAATAAATGCTCACGTTCTACGGTAAATTTCATATGTATATCTCCTTCTTAAAGTTAAACAAAATTATT
TCTAGAGGGGAATTGTTATCCGCTCACAATTCCCCTATAGTGAGTCGTATTAATTTCGCGGGATCGAGAT
CTCGATCCTCTACGCCGGACGCATCGTGGCCGGCATCACCGGCGCCACAGGTGCGGTTGCTGGCGCCTAT
ATCGCCGACATCACCGATGGGGAAGATCGGGCTCGCCACTTCGGGCTCATGAGCGCTTGTTTCGGCGTGG
GTATGGTGGCAGGCCCCGTGGCCGGGGGACTGTTGGGCGCCATCTCCTTGCATGCACCATTCCTTGCGGC
GGCGGTGCTCAACGGCCTCAACCTACTACTGGGCTGCTTCCTAATGCAGGAGTCGCATAAGGGAGAGCGT
CGAGATCCCGGACACCATCGAATGGCGCAAAACCTTTCGCGGTATGGCATGATAGCGCCCGGAAGAGAGT
CAATTCAGGGTGGTGAATGTGAAACCAGTAACGTTATACGATGTCGCAGAGTATGCCGGTGTCTCTTATC
AGACCGTTTCCCGCGTGGTGAACCAGGCCAGCCACGTTTCTGCGAAAACGCGGGAAAAAGTGGAAGCGGC
GATGGCGGAGCTGAATTACATTCCCAACCGCGTGGCACAACAACTGGCGGGCAAACAGTCGTTGCTGATT
GGCGTTGCCACCTCCAGTCTGGCCCTGCACGCGCCGTCGCAAATTGTCGCGGCGATTAAATCTCGCGCCG
ATCAACTGGGTGCCAGCGTGGTGGTGTCGATGGTAGAACGAAGCGGCGTCGAAGCCTGTAAAGCGGCGGT
GCACAATCTTCTCGCGCAACGCGTCAGTGGGCTGATCATTAACTATCCGCTGGATGACCAGGATGCCATT
GCTGTGGAAGCTGCCTGCACTAATGTTCCGGCGTTATTTCTTGATGTCTCTGACCAGACACCCATCAACA
GTATTATTTTCTCCCATGAAGACGGTACGCGACTGGGCGTGGAGCATCTGGTCGCATTGGGTCACCAGCA
AATCGCGCTGTTAGCGGGCCCATTAAGTTCTGTCTCGGCGCGTCTGCGTCTGGCTGGCTGGCATAAATAT
CTCACTCGCAATCAAATTCAGCCGATAGCGGAACGGGAAGGCGACTGGAGTGCCATGTCCGGTTTTCAAC
AAACCATGCAAATGCTGAATGAGGGCATCGTTCCCACTGCGATGCTGGTTGCCAACGATCAGATGGCGCT
GGGCGCAATGCGCGCCATTACCGAGTCCGGGCTGCGCGTTGGTGCGGATATCTCGGTAGTGGGATACGAC
GATACCGAAGACAGCTCATGTTATATCCCGCCGTTAACCACCATCAAACAGGATTTTCGCCTGCTGGGGC
AAACCAGCGTGGACCGCTTGCTGCAACTCTCTCAGGGCCAGGCGGTGAAGGGCAATCAGCTGTTGCCCGT
CTCACTGGTGAAAAGAAAAACCACCCTGGCGCCCAATACGCAAACCGCCTCTCCCCGCGCGTTGGCCGAT
TCATTAATGCAGCTGGCACGACAGGTTTCCCGACTGGAAAGCGGGCAGTGAGCGCAACGCAATTAATGTA
AGTTAGCTCACTCATTAGGCACCGGGATCTCGACCGATGCCCTTGAGAGCCTTCAACCCAGTCAGCTCCT
TCCGGTGGGCGCGGGGCATGACTATCGTCGCCGCACTTATGACTGTCTTCTTTATCATGCAACTCGTAGG
ACAGGTGCCGGCAGCGCTCTGGGTCATTTTCGGCGAGGACCGCTTTCGCTGGAGCGCGACGATGATCGGC
CTGTCGCTTGCGGTATTCGGAATCTTGCACGCCCTCGCTCAAGCCTTCGTCACTGGTCCCGCCACCAAAC
GTTTCGGCGAGAAGCAGGCCATTATCGCCGGCATGGCGGCCGACGCGCTGGGCTACGTCTTGCTGGCGTT
CGCGACGCGAGGCTGGATGGCCTTCCCCATTATGATTCTTCTCGCTTCCGGCGGCATCGGGATGCCCGCG
TTGCAGGCCATGCTGTCCAGGCAGGTAGATGACGACCATCAGGGACAGCTTCAAGGATCGCTCGCGGCTC
TTACCAGCCTAACTTCGAT
